Addgene plasmid #74159: pCMV6 WDR41 HA
Purpose: Express WDR41 HA tagged in mammalian cells
Depositing lab: Nicolas Charlet-Berguerand.
Backbone
  Vector backbone: pCMV6
  Vector type: Mammalian Expression
  Selectable markers: Neomycin (select with G418)
Growth in bacteria
  Bacterial resistance: Kanamycin, 50 μg/mL
  Growth temperature: 37°C
  Growth strain: DH5alpha
  Copy number: Unknown
Gene/Insert
  Gene/Insert name: WDR41
  Species: H. sapiens (human)
  Insert size (bp): 1377
  Entrez Gene: WDR41 (a.k.a. MSTP048)
  Promoter: CMV
  Tag / fusion protein: HA (C terminal on backbone)
  Cloning method: Unknown
  Sequencing primers: 5′ CMV; 3′ hGH polyA
Terms and licenses: Academic/Nonprofit Terms; Industry Terms: Not Available to Industry
How to cite: pCMV6 WDR41 HA was a gift from Nicolas Charlet-Berguerand (Addgene plasmid # 74159 ; http://n2t.net/addgene:74159 ; RRID:Addgene_74159)
