[The description below was written by a language model from this plasmid's Addgene catalogue record and pLannotate feature annotations shown in this document.]
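Description:
pCMV6 WDR41 HA is a 6,251 bp mammalian expression plasmid built on the pCMV6 backbone for producing human WDR41 with a C-terminal HA epitope tag. In bacteria it is maintained through a high-copy ColE1/pUC-type origin and selected with kanamycin. An f1 origin is also present, along with small M13 ori and lacZα remnants that appear to be backbone leftovers. A single Tn5 aminoglycoside phosphotransferase gene (NeoR/KanR) serves both hosts. It lies downstream of tandem bacterial (AmpR-type) and SV40 early promoters and is terminated by an HSV TK polyadenylation signal, so it confers kanamycin resistance in E. coli and G418 resistance for selecting stable mammalian transfectants. A short ble fragment and a bGH poly(A) fragment annotated nearby are partial matches and probably not functional elements.

The expression cassette consists of the human cytomegalovirus immediate-early enhancer and promoter, followed by a T7 promoter that could allow in vitro transcription, the 1,377 bp WDR41 coding sequence, and a human growth hormone polyadenylation signal. Just downstream of the open reading frame, the annotation detects a short match to HA epitope sequence, whose length fits a single HA tag supplied by the backbone. A short FLAG-like fragment follows it; the record does not say whether this is in frame or translated. WDR41 is a non-catalytic component of the C9orf72–SMCR8 complex, which has guanine nucleotide exchange activity toward RAB8A and RAB39B and regulates autophagy. The construct is therefore suited to transient or stable overexpression of tagged WDR41 in mammalian cells, with detection or immunoprecipitation through the HA epitope, for example in studies of complex assembly and autophagy.
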