Features (pLannotate 1.2.2; 17 found; start..end, strand, type, name):
      1..25      +  rep_origin     M13 ori (fragment): M13 bacteriophage origin of replication; arrow indicates direction of (+) strand synthesis
     29..183     -  CDS            lacZα (fragment): LacZα fragment of β-galactosidase; lacZ fragment
    343..722     +  enhancer       CMV enhancer: human cytomegalovirus immediate early enhancer
    724..923     +  promoter       CMV promoter: human cytomegalovirus (CMV) immediate early promoter
    952..970     +  promoter       T7 promoter: promoter for bacteriophage T7 RNA polymerase
   1025..2401    +  CDS            WDR41: WDR41_HUMAN - Experimental evidence at protein level: Swiss-Prot protein existence level 1. Non-catalytic component of the C9orf72-SMCR8 complex, a complex that has guanine nucleotide exchange factor (GEF) activity and regulates autophagy (PubMed:27193190, PubMed:27103069, PubMed:27617292, PubMed:28195531). The C9orf72-SMCR8 complex promotes the exchange of GDP to GTP, converting inactive GDP-bound RAB8A and RAB39B into their active GTP-bound form, thereby promoting autophagosome maturation (PubMed:27103069). The C9orf72-SMCR8 complex also acts as a negative regulator of autophagy initiation b
   2423..2449    +  CDS            3xHA (fragment): three tandem HA epitope tags
   2465..2489    +  CDS            3xFLAG (fragment): three tandem FLAG® epitope tags
   2535..3157    +  polyA_signal   hGH poly(A) signal: human growth hormone polyadenylation signal
   3306..3894    -  rep_origin     ori: high-copy-number ColE1/pMB1/pBR322/pUC origin of replication
   4116..4132    +  polyA_signal   bGH poly(A) signal (fragment): bovine growth hormone polyadenylation signal
   4223..4270    -  polyA_signal   HSV TK poly(A) signal: herpes simplex virus thymidine kinase polyadenylation signal (Cole and Stacy, 1985)
   4329..4481    -  CDS            ble (fragment): BLE_KLEPN - Experimental evidence at protein level: Swiss-Prot protein existence level 1. Binding protein with a strong affinity to the bleomycin family of antibiotics. Binds to CL990; an antimitotic-antibiotic compound. From Klebsiella pneumoniae.
   4502..5296    -  CDS            NeoR/KanR: aminoglycoside phosphotransferase from Tn5; aph(3')-II (or nptII); confers resistance to neomycin, kanamycin, and G418 (Geneticin®)
   5331..5688    -  promoter       SV40 promoter: SV40 enhancer and early promoter
   5690..5794    -  promoter       AmpR promoter: bla
   5821..6249    +  rep_origin     f1 ori (sequence partly withheld): f1 bacteriophage origin of replication; arrow indicates direction of (+) strand synthesis
>Addgene plasmid #74159 | pCMV6 WDR41 HA | depositor full sequence | sequence record 142470 | pCMV6 WDR41 HA sequence 6251 bps
AACAAAATATTAACGCTTACAATTTCCATTCGCCATTCAGGCTGCGCAACTGTTGGGAAGGGCGATCGGT
GCGGGCCTCTTCGCTATTACGCCAGCTGGCGAAAGGGGGATGTGCTGCAAGGCGATTAAGTTGGGTAACG
CCAGGGTTTTCCCAGTCACGACGTTGTAAAACGACGGCCAGTGCCAAGCTGATCTATACATTGAATCAAT
ATTGGCAATTAGCCATATTAGTCATTGGTTATATAGCATAAATCAATATTGGCTATTGGCCATTGCATAC
GTTGTATCTATATCATAATATGTACATTTATATTGGCTCATGTCCAATATGACCGCCATGTTGACATTGA
TTATTGACTAGTTATTAATAGTAATCAATTACGGGGTCATTAGTTCATAGCCCATATATGGAGTTCCGCG
TTACATAACTTACGGTAAATGGCCCGCCTGGCTGACCGCCCAACGACCCCCGCCCATTGACGTCAATAAT
GACGTATGTTCCCATAGTAACGCCAATAGGGACTTTCCATTGACGTCAATGGGTGGAGTATTTACGGTAA
ACTGCCCACTTGGCAGTACATCAAGTGTATCATATGCCAAGTCCGCCCCCTATTGACGTCAATGACGGTA
AATGGCCCGCCTGGCATTATGCCCAGTACATGACCTTACGGGACTTTCCTACTTGGCAGTACATCTACGT
ATTAGTCATCGCTATTACCATGGTGATGCGGTTTTGGCAGTACACCAATGGGCGTGGATAGCGGTTTGAC
TCACGGGGATTTCCAAGTCTCCACCCCATTGACGTCAATGGGAGTTTGTTTTGGCACCAAAATCAACGGG
ACTTTCCAAAATGTCGTAATAACCCCGCCCCGTTGACGCAAATGGGCGGTAGGCGTGTACGGTGGGAGGT
CTATATAAGCAGAGCTCGTTTAGTGAACCGTCAGAATTTTGTAATACGACTCACTATAGGGCGGCCGGGA
ATTCGTCGACTGGATCCGGTACCGAGGAGATCTGCCGCCGCGCCATGTTGCGATGGCTGATCGGGGGAGG
CCGAGAACCGCAGGGACTGGCCGAGAAATCTCCTTTACAGACAATAGGTGAAGAACAAACCCAGAATCCC
TACACTGAACTGCTAGTACTGAAGGCTCATCATGATATTGTACGATTTCTGGTACAGTTAGATGACTACA
GATTTGCATCTGCTGGTGATGATGGAATTGTAGTTGTGTGGAATGCCCAGACAGGGGAAAAACTTTTAGA
ACTGAATGGACACACTCAAAAGATAACAGCTATTATTACATTTCCTTCCTTGGAATCTTGTGAAGAGAAA
AATCAACTCATCTTGACAGCCTCTGCTGATAGAACAGTTATTGTGTGGGATGGTGATACTACCAGACAAG
TTCAGAGAATATCATGCTTCCAGTCTACTGTAAAGTGTTTAACTGTTCTTCAGAGACTAGATGTTTGGCT
TTCTGGTGGGAATGACCTGTGTGTGTGGAACCGAAAATTAGATCTCCTGTGTAAGACTAGCCACCTTTCT
GATACAGGTATTAGTGCTTTGGTTGAAATACCTAAGAACTGTGTTGTGGCAGCAGTTGGCAAAGAACTGA
TAATTTTCAGGTTGGTAGCACCCACAGAAGGATCACTAGAATGGGATATTCTTGAAGTTAAGCGCCTCCT
TGATCACCAGGATAATATTCTCTCATTGATTAATGTCAATGATTTGAGTTTTGTCACCGGCTCCCACGTC
GGAGAGCTGATCATCTGGGATGCCCTGGACTGGACCATGCAGGCCTATGAACGCAACTTCTGGGACCCAT
CTCCACAACTGGACACCCAACAAGAAATAAAACTCTGTCAAAAATCAAATGACATTTCTATTCATCATTT
CACATGTGATGAAGAGAATGTATTTGCTGCAGTTGGAAGGGGTTTATACGTGTATAGCCTTCAAATGAAG
CGTGTGATTGCCTGCCAGAAAACTGCACATGACTCCAATGTCCTGCACGTTGCCAGACTTCCAAACAGGC
AGTTAATCTCATGCTCAGAAGATGGCAGTGTACGCATTTGGGAGTTAAGAGAAAAACAGCAGCTTGCAGC
TGAGCCTGTACCAACAGGTTTTTTTAACATGTGGGGATTTGGAAGAGTCAGCAAACAAGCCAGCCAACCT
GTTAAAAAGCAGCAAGAAAATGCTACTTCATGTTCACTGGAGCTTATTGGAGATTTGATTGGACACTCAT
CATCTGTGGAGATGTTTCTATACTTTGAAGATCATGGACTAGTGACGTGCTCCGCTGATCATCTCATTAT
TTTGTGGAAAAATGGAGAGCGAGAATCTGGATTGCGCAGTTTAAGATTATTTCAAAAATTAGAGGAGAAT
GGTGACTTATACCTTGCTGTCACGCGTACGCGGCCGCTCGAGTACCCATACGATGTTCCAGATTACGCTA
AGTAAGATATCCTGGATTACAAGGATGACGACGATAAGGTTTAAACGGCCGGCCGCGGTCATAGCTGTTT
CCTGAACAGATCCCGGGTGGCATCCCTGTGACCCCTCCCCAGTGCCTCTCCTGGCCCTGGAAGTTGCCAC
TCCAGTGCCCACCAGCCTTGTCCTAATAAAATTAAGTTGCATCATTTTGTCTGACTAGGTGTCCTTCTAT
AATATTATGGGGTGGAGGGGGGTGGTATGGAGCAAGGGGCAAGTTGGGAAGACAACCTGTAGGGCCTGCG
GGGTCTATTGGGAACCAAGCTGGAGTGCAGTGGCACAATCTTGGCTCACTGCAATCTCCGCCTCCTGGGT
TCAAGCGATTCTCCTGCCTCAGCCTCCCGAGTTGTTGGGATTCCAGGCATGCATGACCAGGCTCAGCTAA
TTTTTGTTTTTTTGGTAGAGACGGGGTTTCACCATATTGGCCAGGCTGGTCTCCAACTCCTAATCTCAGG
TGATCTACCCACCTTGGCCTCCCAAATTGCTGGGATTACAGGCGTGAACCACTGCTCCCTTCCCTGTCCT
TCTGATTTTAAAATAACTATACCAGCAGGAGGACGTCCAGACACAGCATAGGCTACCTGGCCATGCCCAA
CCGGTGGGACATTTGAGTTGCTTGCTTGGCACTGTCCTCTCATGCGTTGGGTCCACTCAGTAGATGCCTG
TTGAATTGGGTACGCGGCCAGCGGCGAGCGGTATCAGCTCACTCAAAGGCGGTAATACGGTTATCCACAG
AATCAGGGGATAACGCAGGAAAGAACATGTGAGCAAAAGGCCAGCAAAAGGCCAGGAACCGTAAAAAGGC
CGCGTTGCTGGCGTTTTTCCATAGGCTCCGCCCCCCTGACGAGCATCACAAAAATCGACGCTCAAGTCAG
AGGTGGCGAAACCCGACAGGACTATAAAGATACCAGGCGTTTCCCCCTGGAAGCTCCCTCGTGCGCTCTC
CTGTTCCGACCCTGCCGCTTACCGGATACCTGTCCGCCTTTCTCCCTTCGGGAAGCGTGGCGCTTTCTCA
TAGCTCACGCTGTAGGTATCTCAGTTCGGTGTAGGTCGTTCGCTCCAAGCTGGGCTGTGTGCACGAACCC
CCCGTTCAGCCCGACCGCTGCGCCTTATCCGGTAACTATCGTCTTGAGTCCAACCCGGTAAGACACGACT
TATCGCCACTGGCAGCAGCCACTGGTAACAGGATTAGCAGAGCGAGGTATGTAGGCGGTGCTACAGAGTT
CTTGAAGTGGTGGCCTAACTACGGCTACACTAGAAGAACAGTATTTGGTATCTGCGCTCTGCTGAAGCCA
GTTACCTTCGGAAAAAGAGTTGGTAGCTCTTGATCCGGCAAACAAACCACCGCTGGTAGCGGTGGTTTTT
TTGTTTGCAAGCAGCAGATTACGCGCAGAAAAAAAGGATCTCAAGAAGATCCTTTGATCTTTTCTACGGG
GTCTGACGCTCAGTGGAACGAAAACTCACGTTAAGGGATTTTGGTCATGAGATTATCAAAAAGGATCTTC
ACCTAGATCCTTTTAAATTAAAAATGAAGTTTTAAATCAATCTAAAGTATATATGAGTAACCTGAGGCTA
TGGCAGGGCCTGCCGCCCCGACGTTGGCTGCGAGCCCTGGGCCTTCACCCGAACTTGGGGGGTGGGGTGG
GGAAAAGGAAGAAACGCGGGCGTATTGGCCCCAATGGGGTCTCGGTGGGGTATCGACAGAGTGCCAGCCC
TGGGACCGAACCCCGCGTTTATGAACAAACGACCCAACACCGTGCGTTTTATTCTGTCTTTTTATTGCCG
TCATAGCGCGGGTTCCTTCCGGTATTGTCTCCTTCCGTGTTTCAGTTAGCCTCCCCCTAGGGTGGGCGAA
GAACTCCAGCATGAGATCCCCGCGCTGGAGGATCATCCAGCCGGCGTCCCGGAAAACGATTCCGAAGCCC
AACCTTTCATAGAAGGCGGCGGTGGAATCGAAATCTCGTGATGGCAGGTTGGGCGTCGCTTGGTCGGTCA
TTTCGAACCCCAGAGTCCCGCTCAGAAGAACTCGTCAAGAAGGCGATAGAAGGCGATGCGCTGCGAATCG
GGAGCGGCGATACCGTAAAGCACGAGGAAGCGGTCAGCCCATTCGCCGCCAAGCTCTTCAGCAATATCAC
GGGTAGCCAACGCTATGTCCTGATAGCGATCCGCCACACCCAGCCGGCCACAGTCGATGAATCCAGAAAA
GCGGCCATTTTCCACCATGATATTCGGCAAGCAGGCATCGCCATGGGTCACGACGAGATCCTCGCCGTCG
GGCATGCTCGCCTTGAGCCTGGCGAACAGTTCGGCTGGCGCGAGCCCCTGATGCTCTTCGTCCAGATCAT
CCTGATCGACAAGACCGGCTTCCATCCGAGTACGTGCTCGCTCGATGCGATGTTTCGCTTGGTGGTCGAA
TGGGCAGGTAGCCGGATCAAGCGTATGCAGCCGCCGCATTGCATCAGCCATGATGGATACTTTCTCGGCA
GGAGCAAGGTGAGATGACAGGAGATCCTGCCCCGGCACTTCGCCCAATAGCAGCCAGTCCCTTCCCGCTT
CAGTGACAACGTCGAGCACAGCTGCGCAAGGAACGCCCGTCGTGGCCAGCCACGATAGCCGCGCTGCCTC
GTCTTGCAGTTCATTCAGGGCACCGGACAGGTCGGTCTTGACAAAAAGAACCGGGCGCCCCTGCGCTGAC
AGCCGGAACACGGCGGCATCAGAGCAGCCGATTGTCTGTTGTGCCCAGTCATAGCCGAATAGCCTCTCCA
CCCAAGCGGCCGGAGAACCTGCGTGCAATCCATCTTGTTCAATCATGCGAAACGATCCTCATCCTGTCTC
TTGATCGATCTTTGCAAAAGCCTAGGCCTCCAAAAAAGCCTCCTCACTACTTCTGGAATAGCTCAGAGGC
CGAGGCGGCCTCGGCCTCTGCATAAATAAAAAAAATTAGTCAGCCATGGGGCGGAGAATGGGCGGAACTG
GGCGGAGTTAGGGGCGGGATGGGCGGAGTTAGGGGCGGGACTATGGTTGCTGACTAATTGAGATGCATGC
TTTGCATACTTCTGCCTGCTGGGGAGCCTGGGGACTTTCCACACCTGGTTGCTGACTAATTGAGATGCAT
GCTTTGCATACTTCTGCCTGCTGGGGAGCCTGGGGACTTTCCACACCCTAACTGACACACATTCCACAGC
TGGTTCTTTCCGCCTCAGGACTCTTCCTTTTTCAATATTATTGAAGCATTTATCAGGGTTATTGTCTCAT
GAGCGGATACATATTTGAATGTATTTAGAAAAATAAACAAATAGGGGTTCCGCGCACATTTCCCCGAAAA
GTGCCACCTG
[124 nt withheld, positions 5821-5944]
C
[91 nt withheld, positions 5946-6036]
A
[49 nt withheld, positions 6038-6086]
CCTTTGACGTTGGAGTCCACGTTCTTT
[37 nt withheld, positions 6114-6150]
ACCCTATCTCGGTCTATTCTTTTGATTTATAAGGGATTTTGCCGATTTCGGCCTATTGGTTAAAAAATGA
GCTGATTTAACAAAAATTTAACGCGAATTTT
