>Addgene plasmid #74159 | pCMV6 WDR41 HA | addgene partial sequence | sequence record 141746 | CMV-F 5'-CGCAAATGGGCGGTAGGCGTG-3'
ACCGTCAGAATTTTGTAATACGACTCACTATAGGGCGGCCGGGAATTCGTCGACTGGATCCGGTACCGAG
GAGATCTGCCGCCGCGCCATGTTGCGATGGCTGATCGGGGGAGGCCGAGAACCGCAGGGACTGGCCGAGA
AATCTCCTTTACAGACAATAGGTGAAGAACAAACCCAGAATCCCTACACTGAACTGCTAGTACTGAAGGC
TCATCATGATATTGTACGATTTCTGGTACAGTTAGATGACTACAGATTTGCATCTGCTGGTGATGATGGA
ATTGTAGTTGTGTGGAATGCCCAGACAGGGGAAAAACTTTTAGAACTGAATGGACACACTCAAAAGATAA
CAGCTATTATTACATTTCCTTCCTTGGAATCTTGTGAAGAGAAAAATCAACTCATCTTGACAGCCTCTGC
TGATAGAACAGTTATTGTGTGGGATGGTGATACTACCAGACAAGTTCAGAGAATATCATGCTTCCAGTCT
ACTGTAAAGTGTTTAACTGTTCTTCAGAGACTAGATGTTTGGCTTTCTGGTGGGAATGACCTGTGTGTGT
GGAACCGAAAATTAGATCTCCTGTGTAAGACTAGCCACCTTTCTGATACAGGTATTAGTGCTTTGGTTGA
AATACCTAAGAACTGTGTTGTGGCAGCAGTTGGCAAAGAACTGATAATTTTCAGGTTGGTAGCACCCACA
GAAGGATCACTAGAATGGGATATTCTTGAAGTTAAGCGCCTCCTTGATCACCAGGATAATATTCTCTCAT
TGATTAATGTCAATGATTTGAGTTTTGTCACCGGCTCCCACGTCGGAGAGCTGATCATCTGGGATGCCCT
GGACTGGACCATGC
