>Addgene plasmid #74159 | pCMV6 WDR41 HA | addgene partial sequence | sequence record 141748 | hGH-PA-R 5'-CCAGCTTGGTTCCCAATAGA-3'
CTTGCTCCATACCACCCCCCTCCACCCCATAATATTATAGAAGGACACCTAGTCAGACAAAATGATGCAA
CTTAATTTTATTAGGACAAGGCTGGTGGGCACTGGAGTGGCAACTTCCAGGGCCAGGAGAGGCACTGGGG
AGGGGTCACAGGGATGCCACCCGGGATCTGTTCAGGAAACAGCTATGACCGCGGCCGGCCGTTTAAACCT
TATCGTCGTCATCCTTGTAATCCAGGATATCTTACTTAGCGTAATCTGGAACATCGTATGGGTACTCGAG
CGGCCGCGTACGCGTGACAGCAAGGTATAAGTCACCATTCTCCTCTAATTTTTGAAATAATCTTAAACTG
CGCAATCCAGATTCTCGCTCTCCATTTTTCCACAAAATAATGAGATGATCAGCGGAGCACGTCACTAGTC
CATGATCTTCAAAGTATAGAAACATCTCCACAGATGATGAGTGTCCAATCAAATCTCCAATAAGCTCCAG
TGAACATGAAGTAGCATTTTCTTGCTGCTTTTTAACAGGTTGGCTGGCTTGTTTGCTGACTCTTCCAAAT
CCCCACATGTTAAAAAAACCTGTTGGTACAGGCTCAGCTGCAAGCTGCTGTTTTTCTCTTAACTCCCAAA
TGCGTACACTGCCATCTTCTGAGCATGAGATTAACTGCCTGTTTGGAAGTCTGGCAACGTGCAGGACATT
GGAGTCATGTGCAGTTTTCTGGCAGGCAATCACACGCTTCATTTGAAGGCTATACACGTATAAACCCCTT
CCAACTGCAGCAAATACATTCTCTTCATCACATGTGAA
